Addgene plasmid #209800: LARP1_323-509
Purpose: Bacterial expression of human LARP1 La-module
Depositing lab: Kalle Gehring. Depositing organization: McGill University. Publication: Structural basis of 3'-end poly(A) RNA recognition by LARP1. Kozlov G, Mattijssen S, Jiang J, Nyandwi S, Sprules T, Iben JR, Coon SL, Gaidamakov S, Noronha AM, Wilds CJ, Maraia RJ, Gehring K. Nucleic Acids Res. 2022 Sep 9;50(16):9534-9547. doi: 10.1093/nar/gkac696. PubMed 35979957.
Backbone
  Vector backbone: pET28a
  Backbone manufacturer: Novagen
  Backbone size w/o insert (bp): 5369
  Vector type: Bacterial Expression
Growth in bacteria
  Bacterial resistance: Kanamycin, 50 μg/mL
  Growth temperature: 37°C
  Growth strain: DH5alpha
  Copy number: High Copy
Gene/Insert
  Gene/Insert name: LARP1 La-module
  Species: H. sapiens (human)
  Mutation: aa 323-509 only
  Entrez Gene: LARP1 (a.k.a. LARP, Lar1, Lhp1)
  Promoter: T7
  Tag / fusion protein: 6xHis (N terminal on backbone)
  Cloning method: Restriction Enzyme; 5′ cloning site Unknown (unknown if destroyed)
  Sequencing primers: 5′ T7 Fwd; 3′ T7 Rev
Terms and licenses: Academic/Nonprofit Terms; Industry Terms: Not Available to Industry
How to cite: LARP1_323-509 was a gift from Kalle Gehring (Addgene plasmid # 209800 ; http://n2t.net/addgene:209800 ; RRID:Addgene_209800)
