[The description below was written by a language model from this plasmid's Addgene catalogue record and pLannotate feature annotations shown in this document.]
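Description:
LARP1_323-509 is a bacterial expression plasmid built on the Novagen pET28a backbone for producing the La-module of human LARP1, limited to residues 323–509. The sequenced plasmid is about 5.9 kb. It is propagated in E. coli through a ColE1/pBR322-type origin accompanied by the rop gene and the bom region, and is selected with kanamycin via an aminoglycoside phosphotransferase (KanR) cassette. An f1 phage origin is also present. The short tetracycline-resistance fragments and the partial AmpR promoter in the annotation are non-functional pBR322-derived remnants typical of pET backbones. The catalogue lists the plasmid as high copy, although rop normally restrains copy number.

The expression cassette follows the standard pET layout. A T7 promoter is directly followed by a lac operator, then the T7 gene 10 ribosome binding site, the LARP1 coding fragment and the T7 terminator. The plasmid-borne lacI gene supplies lac repressor, so transcription stays off until an inducer such as IPTG is added in a host that supplies T7 RNA polymerase.

The catalogue describes a 6xHis tag at the N terminus, contributed by the backbone. In the feature table, however, the annotated LARP1 match begins close to the ribosome binding site, and the only detected His-tag fragment lies downstream of the insert, near the terminator. The tag position and reading frame should therefore be checked against the sequence. The cloning sites are not recorded.

The stated purpose is bacterial production of the La-module, consistent with purifying recombinant protein for structural and RNA-binding studies of how LARP1 recognises the 3′ end of poly(A) RNA.
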