Features (pLannotate 1.2.2; 19 found; start..end, strand, type, name):
     26..73      -  terminator     T7 terminator: transcription terminator for bacteriophage T7 RNA polymerase
     81..130     -  CDS            SET1 (fragment): solubility-enhancement tag derived from T7 phage gene 10B
    140..157     -  CDS            9xHis (fragment): 9xHis affinity tag
    182..862     -  CDS            LARP1 (fragment) (sequence partly withheld): LARP1_HUMAN - Also known as KIAA0731, LARP. Experimental evidence at protein level: Swiss-Prot protein existence level 1. (Microbial infection) Positively regulates the replication of dengue virus (DENV). From Homo sapiens (Human).
    875..897     -  RBS            RBS: efficient ribosome binding site from bacteriophage T7 gene 10 (Olins and Rangwala, 1989)
    912..936     -  protein_bind   lac operator: The lac repressor binds to the lac operator to inhibit transcription in E. coli. This inhibition can be relieved by adding lactose or isopropyl-β-D-thiogalactopyranoside (IPTG). lac repressor encoded by lacI
    937..955     -  promoter       T7 promoter: promoter for bacteriophage T7 RNA polymerase
    977..1256    +  CDS            TcR (fragment): tetracycline efflux protein; tet; confers resistance to tetracycline
   1264..1341    +  promoter       lacI promoter: lacI
   1342..2424    +  CDS            lacI: lac repressor; lacI; The lac repressor binds to the lac operator to inhibit transcription in E. coli. This inhibition can be relieved by adding lactose or isopropyl-β-D-thiogalactopyranoside (IPTG).
   2437..2458    +  protein_bind   CAP binding site: CAP binding activates transcription in the presence of cAMP. E. coli catabolite activator protein
   2473..2764    +  CDS            TcR (fragment): tetracycline efflux protein; tet; confers resistance to tetracycline
   2836..3216    -  CDS            YPB1_ECOLX: Protein predicted: Swiss-Prot protein existence level 4. From Escherichia coli.
   3233..3424    +  CDS            rop: Rop protein, which maintains plasmids at low copy number; rop
   3526..3665    +  misc_feature   bom: basis of mobility region from pBR322
   3851..4439    -  rep_origin     ori: high-copy-number ColE1/pMB1/pBR322/pUC origin of replication
   4561..5376    +  CDS            KanR: aminoglycoside phosphotransferase; aph(3')-Ia; confers resistance to kanamycin in bacteria or G418 (Geneticin®) in eukaryotes
   5385..5442    -  promoter       AmpR promoter (fragment): bla
   5495..5923    -  rep_origin     f1 ori (sequence partly withheld): f1 bacteriophage origin of replication; arrow indicates direction of (+) strand synthesis
>Addgene plasmid #209800 | LARP1_323-509 | addgene full sequence | sequence record 414036 | Addgene NGS Result
ATCCGGATATAGTTCCTCCTTTCAGCAAAAAACCCCTCAAGACCCGTTTAGAGGCCCCAAGGGGTTATGC
TAGTTATTGCTCAGCGGTGGCAGCAGCCAACTCAGCTTCCTTTCGGGCTTTGTTAGCAGCCGGATCTCAG
TGGTGGTGGTGGTGGTGCTCGACAAGCTTTTATGATCCTTAATCCATCTGCTCCATCTCCTCGTCAAACA
GAAAATCCAGTTCCTCTTGCTCATCCTGATCCTTGGACATCAGCTGCTGGGAAGGCAGCTGCTAAGGCAG
GGAGGTCAGGTGGGAAAATCTGGACTCCTCTGACTTCTTGGGCCGTGCTGGGGATGGCCGAGGCCTCTTC
TTCACTTCAATCCAGTTCTCAGAATCCAGGTCAGGCAGGCTGGCAGACAGGCCCTTGGGTAGTGTCTTTA
GGTTGCTGACCTCCTCTGTTTTGGTTGGCACTGGGGTGACTGCACGAGGAGAGCCAGGTGCCGACTCTGT
CTCCTTTTGGTAGTGCTGACGGGGAACAAATTCAGGGCAGTTGAGAAGCTGGGAGAAATCAGTCTGTGAA
TAATCCACTAT
[267 nt withheld, positions 572-838]
GTGATGATGATGATGATGGCTGCTGCCCATGGTATATCTCCTTCTTAAAGTTAAACAAAATTATTTCTAG
AGGGGAATTGTTATCCGCTCACAATTCCCCTATAGTGAGTCGTATTAATTTCGCGGGATCGAGATCTCGA
TCCTCTACGCCGGACGCATCGTGGCCGGCATCACCGGCGCCACAGGTGCGGTTGCTGGCGCCTATATCGC
CGACATCACCGATGGGGAAGATCGGGCTCGCCACTTCGGGCTCATGAGCGCTTGTTTCGGCGTGGGTATG
GTGGCAGGCCCCGTGGCCGGGGGACTGTTGGGCGCCATCTCCTTGCATGCACCATTCCTTGCGGCGGCGG
TGCTCAACGGCCTCAACCTACTACTGGGCTGCTTCCTAATGCAGGAGTCGCATAAGGGAGAGCGTCGAGA
TCCCGGACACCATCGAATGGCGCAAAACCTTTCGCGGTATGGCATGATAGCGCCCGGAAGAGAGTCAATT
CAGGGTGGTGAATGTGAAACCAGTAACGTTATACGATGTCGCAGAGTATGCCGGTGTCTCTTATCAGACC
GTTTCCCGCGTGGTGAACCAGGCCAGCCACGTTTCTGCGAAAACGCGGGAAAAAGTGGAAGCGGCGATGG
CGGAGCTGAATTACATTCCCAACCGCGTGGCACAACAACTGGCGGGCAAACAGTCGTTGCTGATTGGCGT
TGCCACCTCCAGTCTGGCCCTGCACGCGCCGTCGCAAATTGTCGCGGCGATTAAATCTCGCGCCGATCAA
CTGGGTGCCAGCGTGGTGGTGTCGATGGTAGAACGAAGCGGCGTCGAAGCCTGTAAAGCGGCGGTGCACA
ATCTTCTCGCGCAACGCGTCAGTGGGCTGATCATTAACTATCCGCTGGATGACCAGGATGCCATTGCTGT
GGAAGCTGCCTGCACTAATGTTCCGGCGTTATTTCTTGATGTCTCTGACCAGACACCCATCAACAGTATT
ATTTTCTCCCATGAAGACGGTACGCGACTGGGCGTGGAGCATCTGGTCGCATTGGGTCACCAGCAAATCG
CGCTGTTAGCGGGCCCATTAAGTTCTGTCTCGGCGCGTCTGCGTCTGGCTGGCTGGCATAAATATCTCAC
TCGCAATCAAATTCAGCCGATAGCGGAACGGGAAGGCGACTGGAGTGCCATGTCCGGTTTTCAACAAACC
ATGCAAATGCTGAATGAGGGCATCGTTCCCACTGCGATGCTGGTTGCCAACGATCAGATGGCGCTGGGCG
CAATGCGCGCCATTACCGAGTCCGGGCTGCGCGTTGGTGCGGATATCTCGGTAGTGGGATACGACGATAC
CGAAGACAGCTCATGTTATATCCCGCCGTTAACCACCATCAAACAGGATTTTCGCCTGCTGGGGCAAACC
AGCGTGGACCGCTTGCTGCAACTCTCTCAGGGCCAGGCGGTGAAGGGCAATCAGCTGTTGCCCGTCTCAC
TGGTGAAAAGAAAAACCACCCTGGCGCCCAATACGCAAACCGCCTCTCCCCGCGCGTTGGCCGATTCATT
AATGCAGCTGGCACGACAGGTTTCCCGACTGGAAAGCGGGCAGTGAGCGCAACGCAATTAATGTAAGTTA
GCTCACTCATTAGGCACCGGGATCTCGACCGATGCCCTTGAGAGCCTTCAACCCAGTCAGCTCCTTCCGG
TGGGCGCGGGGCATGACTATCGTCGCCGCACTTATGACTGTCTTCTTTATCATGCAACTCGTAGGACAGG
TGCCGGCAGCGCTCTGGGTCATTTTCGGCGAGGACCGCTTTCGCTGGAGCGCGACGATGATCGGCCTGTC
GCTTGCGGTATTCGGAATCTTGCACGCCCTCGCTCAAGCCTTCGTCACTGGTCCCGCCACCAAACGTTTC
GGCGAGAAGCAGGCCATTATCGCCGGCATGGCGGCCCCACGGGTGCGCATGATCGTGCTCCTGTCGTTGA
GGACCCGGCTAGGCTGGCGGGGTTGCCTTACTGGTTAGCAGAATGAATCACCGATACGCGAGCGAACGTG
AAGCGACTGCTGCTGCAAAACGTCTGCGACCTGAGCAACAACATGAATGGTCTTCGGTTTCCGTGTTTCG
TAAAGTCTGGAAACGCGGAAGTCAGCGCCCTGCACCATTATGTTCCGGATCTGCATCGCAGGATGCTGCT
GGCTACCCTGTGGAACACCTACATCTGTATTAACGAAGCGCTGGCATTGACCCTGAGTGATTTTTCTCTG
GTCCCGCCGCATCCATACCGCCAGTTGTTTACCCTCACAACGTTCCAGTAACCGGGCATGTTCATCATCA
GTAACCCGTATCGTGAGCATCCTCTCTCGTTTCATCGGTATCATTACCCCCATGAACAGAAATCCCCCTT
ACACGGAGGCATCAGTGACCAAACAGGAAAAAACCGCCCTTAACATGGCCCGCTTTATCAGAAGCCAGAC
ATTAACGCTTCTGGAGAAACTCAACGAGCTGGACGCGGATGAACAGGCAGACATCTGTGAATCGCTTCAC
GACCACGCTGATGAGCTTTACCGCAGCTGCCTCGCGCGTTTCGGTGATGACGGTGAAAACCTCTGACACA
TGCAGCTCCCGGAGACGGTCACAGCTTGTCTGTAAGCGGATGCCGGGAGCAGACAAGCCCGTCAGGGCGC
GTCAGCGGGTGTTGGCGGGTGTCGGGGCGCAGCCATGACCCAGTCACGTAGCGATAGCGGAGTGTATACT
GGCTTAACTATGCGGCATCAGAGCAGATTGTACTGAGAGTGCACCATTGCGGTGTGAAATACCGCACAGA
TGCGTAAGGAGAAAATACCGCATCAGGCGCTCTTCCGCTTCCTCGCTCACTGACTCGCTGCGCTCGGTCG
TTCGGCTGCGGCGAGCGGTATCAGCTCACTCAAAGGCGGTAATACGGTTATCCACAGAATCAGGGGATAA
CGCAGGAAAGAACATGTGAGCAAAAGGCCAGCAAAAGGCCAGGAACCGTAAAAAGGCCGCGTTGCTGGCG
TTTTTCCATAGGCTCCGCCCCCCTGACGAGCATCACAAAAATCGACGCTCAAGTCAGAGGTGGCGAAACC
CGACAGGACTATAAAGATACCAGGCGTTTCCCCCTGGAAGCTCCCTCGTGCGCTCTCCTGTTCCGACCCT
GCCGCTTACCGGATACCTGTCCGCCTTTCTCCCTTCGGGAAGCGTGGCGCTTTCTCATAGCTCACGCTGT
AGGTATCTCAGTTCGGTGTAGGTCGTTCGCTCCAAGCTGGGCTGTGTGCACGAACCCCCCGTTCAGCCCG
ACCGCTGCGCCTTATCCGGTAACTATCGTCTTGAGTCCAACCCGGTAAGACACGACTTATCGCCACTGGC
AGCAGCCACTGGTAACAGGATTAGCAGAGCGAGGTATGTAGGCGGTGCTACAGAGTTCTTGAAGTGGTGG
CCTAACTACGGCTACACTAGAAGGACAGTATTTGGTATCTGCGCTCTGCTGAAGCCAGTTACCTTCGGAA
AAAGAGTTGGTAGCTCTTGATCCGGCAAACAAACCACCGCTGGTAGCGGTGGTTTTTTTGTTTGCAAGCA
GCAGATTACGCGCAGAAAAAAAGGATCTCAAGAAGATCCTTTGATCTTTTCTACGGGGTCTGACGCTCAG
TGGAACGAAAACTCACGTTAAGGGATTTTGGTCATGAACAATAAAACTGTCTGCTTACATAAACAGTAAT
ACAAGGGGTGTTATGAGCCATATTCAACGGGAAACGTCTTGCTCTAGGCCGCGATTAAATTCCAACATGG
ATGCTGATTTATATGGGTATAAATGGGCTCGCGATAATGTCGGGCAATCAGGTGCGACAATCTATCGATT
GTATGGGAAGCCCGATGCGCCAGAGTTGTTTCTGAAACATGGCAAAGGTAGCGTTGCCAATGATGTTACA
GATGAGATGGTCAGACTAAACTGGCTGACGGAATTTATGCCTCTTCCGACCATCAAGCATTTTATCCGTA
CTCCTGATGATGCATGGTTACTCACCACTGCGATCCCCGGGAAAACAGCATTCCAGGTATTAGAAGAATA
TCCTGATTCAGGTGAAAATATTGTTGATGCGCTGGCAGTGTTCCTGCGCCGGTTGCATTCGATTCCTGTT
TGTAATTGTCCTTTTAACAGCGATCGCGTATTTCGTCTCGCTCAGGCGCAATCACGAATGAATAACGGTT
TGGTTGATGCGAGTGATTTTGATGACGAGCGTAATGGCTGGCCTGTTGAACAAGTCTGGAAAGAAATGCA
TAAACTTTTGCCATTCTCACCGGATTCAGTCGTCACTCATGGTGATTTCTCACTTGATAACCTTATTTTT
GACGAGGGGAAATTAATAGGTTGTATTGATGTTGGACGAGTCGGAATCGCAGACCGATACCAGGATCTTG
CCATCCTATGGAACTGCCTCGGTGAGTTTTCTCCTTCATTACAGAAACGGCTTTTTCAAAAATATGGTAT
TGATAATCCTGATATGAATAAATTGCAGTTTCATTTGATGCTCGATGAGTTTTTCTAAGAATTAATTCAT
GAGCGGATACATATTTGAATGTATTTAGAAAAATAAACAAATAGGGGTTCCGCGCACATTTCCCCGAAAA
GTGCCACCTAAATTGTAAGCGTTAATATTTTGTTAAAATTCGCGTTAAATTTTTGTTAAATCAGCTCATT
TTTTAACCAATAGGCCGAAATCGGCAAAATCCCTTATAAATCAAAAGAATAGACCGAGATAGGGT
[37 nt withheld, positions 5594-5630]
AAAGAACGTGGACTCCAACGTCAAAGG
[49 nt withheld, positions 5658-5706]
T
[91 nt withheld, positions 5708-5798]
G
[124 nt withheld, positions 5800-5923]
CCCATTCGCCA
